>Addgene plasmid #106825 | gh161 | addgene full sequence | sequence record 242870 | Addgene NGS Result
GAGGGCCTATTTCCCATGATTCCTTCATATTTGCATATACGATACAAGGCTGTTAGAGAGATAATTGGAA
TTAATTTGACTGTAAACACAAAGATATTAGTACAAAATACGTGACGTAGAAAGTAATAATTTCTTGGGTA
GTTTGCAGTTTTAAAATTATGTTTTAAAATGGACTATCATATGCTTACCGTAACTTGAAAGTATTTCGAT
TTCTTGGCTTTATATATCTTGTGGAAAGGACGAAACACCGCCTGAACCATGCCATTGGAGTTTTAGAGCT
AGAAATAGCAAGTTAAAATAAGGCTAGTCCGTTATCAACTTGAAAAAGTGGCACCGAGTCGGTGCTTTTT
TGTTTTAGAGCTAGAAATAGCAAGTTAAAATAAGGCTAGTCCGTTTTTAGCGCGTGCGCCAATTCTGCAG
ACAAATGGCTCTAGAGGGCCGCAGGAACCCCTAGTGATGGAGTTGGCCACTCCCTCTCTGCGCGCTCGCT
CGCTCACTGAGGCCGGGCGACCAAAGGTCGCCCGACGCCCGGGCTTTGCCCGGGCGGCCTCAGTGAGCGA
GCGAGCGCGCAGCTGCCTGCAGGGGCGCCTGATGCGGTATTTTCTCCTTACGCATCTGTGCGGTATTTCA
CACCGCATA
[95 nt withheld, positions 640-734]
T
[46 nt withheld, positions 736-781]
C
[141 nt withheld, positions 783-923]
CCTTTGACGTTGGAGTCCACGTTCTTT
[37 nt withheld, positions 951-987]
ACTCTATCTCGGGCTATTCTTTTGATTTATAAGGGATTTTGCCGATTTCGGTCTATTGGTTAAAAAATGA
GCTGATTTAACAAAAATTTAACGCGAATTTTAACAAAATATTAACGTTTACAATTTTATGGTGCACTCTC
AGTACAATCTGCTCTGATGCCGCATAGTTAAGCCAGCCCCGACACCCGCCAACACCCGCTGACGCGCCCT
GACGGGCTTGTCTGCTCCCGGCATCCGCTTACAGACAAGCTGTGACCGTCTCCGGGAGCTGCATGTGTCA
GAGGTTTTCACCGTCATCACCGAAACGCGCGAGACGAAAGGGCCTCGTGATACGCCTATTTTTATAGGTT
AATGTCATGATAATAATGGTTTCTTAGACGTCAGGTGGCACTTTTCGGGGAAATGTGCGCGGAACCCCTA
TTTGTTTATTTTTCTAAATACATTCAAATATGTATCCGCTCATGAGACAATAACCCTGATAAATGCTTCA
ATAATATTGAAAAAGGAAGAGTATGAGTATTCAACATTTCCGTGTCGCCCTTATTCCCTTTTTTGCGGCA
TTTTGCCTTCCTGTTTTTGCTCACCCAGAAACGCTGGTGAAAGTAAAAGATGCTGAAGATCAGTTGGGTG
CACGAGTGGGTTACATCGAACTGGATCTCAACAGCGGTAAGATCCTTGAGAGTTTTCGCCCCGAAGAACG
TTTTCCAATGATGAGCACTTTTAAAGTTCTGCTATGTGGCGCGGTATTATCCCGTATTGACGCCGGGCAA
GAGCAACTCGGTCGCCGCATACACTATTCTCAGAATGACTTGGTTGAGTACTCACCAGTCACAGAAAAGC
ATCTTACGGATGGCATGACAGTAAGAGAATTATGCAGTGCTGCCATAACCATGAGTGATAACACTGCGGC
CAACTTACTTCTGACAACGATCGGAGGACCGAAGGAGCTAACCGCTTTTTTGCACAACATGGGGGATCAT
GTAACTCGCCTTGATCGTTGGGAACCGGAGCTGAATGAAGCCATACCAAACGACGAGCGTGACACCACGA
TGCCTGTAGCAATGGCAACAACGTTGCGCAAACTATTAACTGGCGAACTACTTACTCTAGCTTCCCGGCA
ACAATTAATAGACTGGATGGAGGCGGATAAAGTTGCAGGACCACTTCTGCGCTCGGCCCTTCCGGCTGGC
TGGTTTATTGCTGATAAATCTGGAGCCGGTGAGCGTGGAAGCCGCGGTATCATTGCAGCACTGGGGCCAG
ATGGTAAGCCCTCCCGTATCGTAGTTATCTACACGACGGGGAGTCAGGCAACTATGGATGAACGAAATAG
ACAGATCGCTGAGATAGGTGCCTCACTGATTAAGCATTGGTAACTGTCAGACCAAGTTTACTCATATATA
CTTTAGATTGATTTAAAACTTCATTTTTAATTTAAAAGGATCTAGGTGAAGATCCTTTTTGATAATCTCA
TGACCAAAATCCCTTAACGTGAGTTTTCGTTCCACTGAGCGTCAGACCCCGTAGAAAAGATCAAAGGATC
TTCTTGAGATCCTTTTTTTCTGCGCGTAATCTGCTGCTTGCAAACAAAAAAACCACCGCTACCAGCGGTG
GTTTGTTTGCCGGATCAAGAGCTACCAACTCTTTTTCCGAAGGTAACTGGCTTCAGCAGAGCGCAGATAC
CAAATACTGTTCTTCTAGTGTAGCCGTAGTTAGGCCACCACTTCAAGAACTCTGTAGCACCGCCTACATA
CCTCGCTCTGCTAATCCTGTTACCAGTGGCTGCTGCCAGTGGCGATAAGTCGTGTCTTACCGGGTTGGAC
TCAAGACGATAGTTACCGGATAAGGCGCAGCGGTCGGGCTGAACGGGGGGTTCGTGCACACAGCCCAGCT
TGGAGCGAACGACCTACACCGAACTGAGATACCTACAGCGTGAGCTATGAGAAAGCGCCACGCTTCCCGA
AGGGAGAAAGGCGGACAGGTATCCGGTAAGCGGCAGGGTCGGAACAGGAGAGCGCACGAGGGAGCTTCCA
GGGGGAAACGCCTGGTATCTTTATAGTCCTGTCGGGTTTCGCCACCTCTGACTTGAGCGTCGATTTTTGT
GATGCTCGTCAGGGGGGCGGAGCCTATGGAAAAACGCCAGCAACGCGGCCTTTTTACGGTTCCTGGCCTT
TTGCTGGCCTTTTGCTCACATGT
Features (pLannotate 1.2.2; 11 found; start..end, strand, type, name):
      1..241     +  promoter       U6 promoter: RNA polymerase III promoter for human U6 snRNA
    270..345     +  misc_RNA       gRNA scaffold: guide RNA scaffold for the Streptococcus pyogenes CRISPR/Cas9 system
    352..395     +  misc_RNA       gRNA scaffold (fragment): guide RNA scaffold for the Streptococcus pyogenes CRISPR/Cas9 system
    443..583     +  repeat_region  AAV2 ITR: inverted terminal repeat of adeno-associated virus serotype 2 inverted
    588..639     -  misc_feature   bom (fragment): basis of mobility region from pBR322
    658..1113    +  rep_origin     f1 ori (sequence partly withheld): f1 bacteriophage origin of replication; arrow indicates direction of (+) strand synthesis
   1114..1163    -  misc_feature   bom (fragment): basis of mobility region from pBR322
   1265..1300    -  CDS            rop (fragment): Rop protein, which maintains plasmids at low copy number; rop
   1395..1499    +  promoter       AmpR promoter: bla
   1500..2360    +  CDS            AmpR: β-lactamase; bla; confers resistance to ampicillin, carbenicillin, and related antibiotics
   2531..3119    +  rep_origin     ori: high-copy-number ColE1/pMB1/pBR322/pUC origin of replication
