[The description below was written by a language model from this plasmid's Addgene catalogue record and pLannotate feature annotations shown in this document.]
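Description:
gh161 is a small mammalian-expression plasmid that produces a single CRISPR guide RNA directed against human TMTC2 (also known as IBDBP1). It is built on the pU6 uni backbone and belongs to a validated gRNA collection covering the human glycosyltransferase genes. The expression unit is compact. A human U6 promoter, recognised by RNA polymerase III, drives a 20-nucleotide targeting spacer fused to the Streptococcus pyogenes Cas9 guide RNA scaffold. The gap between the annotated promoter and the scaffold is consistent with the position of the spacer. A second, partial scaffold fragment is annotated immediately downstream of the full one, but the record does not explain its origin or function. The plasmid encodes no Cas9, so the nuclease has to be supplied from a separate construct or a Cas9-expressing cell line. No mammalian selection marker or reporter is annotated.

For propagation in E. coli, the plasmid carries a high-copy ColE1/pUC-type origin and a β-lactamase gene under its own promoter, which confers ampicillin resistance. An f1 phage origin is also present, along with short remnants of the pBR322 bom region and rop gene that appear to be backbone vestiges. A single AAV2 inverted terminal repeat lies downstream of the guide cassette. Only one ITR is detected, so the plasmid does not look like a functional AAV packaging vector, and the catalogue entry does not describe it as one. The sequenced record is 3,180 nt, noticeably larger than the stated backbone size of 2,376 bp, and the record does not account for this difference. The cloning sites used for spacer insertion are not recorded. The plasmid is typically co-delivered with Cas9 into human cells to disrupt TMTC2.
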