Addgene plasmid #106825: gh161
Purpose: expression of gRNA targeting TMTC2
Depositing lab: Eric-Paul Bennett. Depositing organization: University of Copenhagen. Publication: A validated gRNA library for CRISPR/Cas9 targeting of the human glycosyltransferase genome. Narimatsu Y, Joshi HJ, Zhang Y, Gomes C, Chen YH, Lorenzetti F, Furukawa S, Schjoldager K, Hansen L, Clausen H, Bennett EP, Wandall HH. Glycobiology. 2018 Jan 5. pii: 4791732. doi: 10.1093/glycob/cwx101. PubMed 29315387.
Backbone
  Vector backbone: pU6 uni
  Backbone manufacturer: Eric-Paul Bennett (Addgene plasmid # 68369)
  Backbone size w/o insert (bp): 2376
  Vector type: Mammalian Expression
Growth in bacteria
  Bacterial resistance: Ampicillin, 100 μg/mL
  Growth temperature: 37°C
  Growth strain: DH5alpha
  Copy number: High Copy
Gene/Insert
  Gene/Insert name: TMTC2
  gRNA/shRNA sequence: GCCTGAACCATGCCATTGGA
  Species: H. sapiens (human)
  Entrez Gene: TMTC2 (a.k.a. IBDBP1)
  Cloning method: Restriction Enzyme; 5′ cloning site unknown (unknown if destroyed); 3′ cloning site unknown (unknown if destroyed)
  Sequencing primers: 5′ T7NP
Terms and licenses: Academic/Nonprofit Terms; Industry Terms: Not Available to Industry
How to cite: gh161 was a gift from Eric-Paul Bennett (Addgene plasmid # 106825 ; http://n2t.net/addgene:106825 ; RRID:Addgene_106825)
